Addgene plasmid #132940: pPU-Empty-miR30-L1221
Purpose: All-in-one control rescue-control shRNA knockdown vector
Depositing lab: Jeremy Luban. Depositing organization: University of Massachusetts, Worcester. Publication: Cyclophilin A protects HIV-1 from restriction by human TRIM5alpha. Kim K, Dauphin A, Komurlu S, McCauley SM, Yurkovetskiy L, Carbone C, Diehl WE, Strambio-De-Castillia C, Campbell EM, Luban J. Nat Microbiol. 2019 Dec;4(12):2044-2051. doi: 10.1038/s41564-019-0592-5. Epub 2019 Oct 21. PubMed 31636416.
Backbone
  Vector backbone: pPU-Empty-miR30
  Vector type: Mammalian Expression, Lentiviral, RNAi
  Selectable markers: Puromycin
Growth in bacteria
  Bacterial resistance: Ampicillin, 100 μg/mL
  Growth temperature: 30°C
  Growth strain: NEB Stable
  Copy number: High Copy
Gene/Insert
  Gene/Insert name: GFP
  gRNA/shRNA sequence: TACAAACGCTCTCATCGACAAG
  Species: Other
  Promoter: SFFV
  Tag / fusion protein: HA (N terminal on insert)
  Cloning method: Restriction Enzyme; 5′ cloning site unknown (unknown if destroyed); 3′ cloning site unknown (unknown if destroyed)
  Sequencing primers: 5′ NA
Terms and licenses: Academic/Nonprofit Terms; Industry Terms: Not Available to Industry
How to cite: pPU-Empty-miR30-L1221 was a gift from Jeremy Luban (Addgene plasmid # 132940 ; http://n2t.net/addgene:132940 ; RRID:Addgene_132940)
