[The description below was written by a language model from this plasmid's Addgene catalogue record and pLannotate feature annotations shown in this document.]
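Description:
pPU-Empty-miR30-L1221 is an HIV-1-based lentiviral transfer vector for mammalian cells that combines drug selection, a slot for a rescue cDNA and a microRNA-embedded shRNA in a single transcription unit. It serves as the control version of this "all-in-one" knockdown/rescue design. The plasmid is propagated in bacteria through a high-copy ColE1/pUC-type origin and an ampicillin resistance gene. For virus production, a CMV enhancer/promoter replaces the U3 region upstream of a truncated 5' LTR to drive genomic RNA synthesis. This is followed by the Ψ packaging signal with a gag fragment, the Rev response element and a cPPT/CTS, with a second truncated LTR closing the proviral segment. An SV40 promoter is also annotated in the backbone, outside the viral region.

Inside the provirus, the SFFV LTR promoter drives an open reading frame in which puromycin N-acetyltransferase is fused directly to a ubiquitin coding sequence, followed by an HA epitope fragment. In such "PU" arrangements, cellular ubiquitin hydrolases typically cleave after ubiquitin, so a downstream HA-tagged protein would be released separately from the resistance marker. Here the name indicates that the rescue position is empty. The catalogue lists GFP as the insert, but no GFP coding sequence appears in the feature table. Downstream, miR-30a 5' and 3' flanking fragments frame the shRNA hairpin, allowing it to be processed from the same Pol II transcript. The L1221 hairpin is described only as a control shRNA, and the record does not state its target. The construct is intended as the control-rescue, control-knockdown comparator for matched vectors after puromycin selection of transduced cells.
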