Features (pLannotate 1.2.2; 21 found; start..end, strand, type, name):
      1..380     +  enhancer       CMV enhancer: human cytomegalovirus immediate early enhancer
    381..580     +  promoter       CMV promoter: human cytomegalovirus (CMV) immediate early promoter
    598..778     +  LTR            5' LTR (truncated): truncated 5' long terminal repeat (LTR) from HIV-1
    825..950     +  misc_feature   HIV-1 Ψ: packaging signal of human immunodeficiency virus type 1
    934..1272    +  CDS            HIV-1 gag (fragment): gag protein from human immunodeficiency virus 1; gag
   1447..1680    +  misc_feature   RRE: The Rev response element (RRE) of HIV-1 allows for Rev-dependent mRNA export from the nucleus to the cytoplasm.
   2057..2157    +  CDS            Rev (fragment): human immunodeficiency virus 1 (HIV-1) Rev protein; rev; enhances nuclear export of unspliced and incompletely spliced viral mRNAs
   2207..2324    +  misc_feature   cPPT/CTS: central polypurine tract and central termination sequence of HIV-1
   2461..2868    +  promoter       SFFV promoter: spleen focus-forming virus long terminal repeat (LTR) promoter
   2883..3479    +  CDS            PuroR: puromycin N-acetyltransferase; pac from Streptomyces alboniger; confers resistance to puromycin
   3480..3707    +  CDS            UBIQ_CERCA: Experimental evidence at protein level: Swiss-Prot protein existence level 1. Ubiquitin exists either covalently attached to another protein, or free (unanchored). When covalently bound, it is conjugated to target proteins via an isopeptide bond either as a monomer (monoubiquitin), a polymer linked via different Lys residues of the ubiquitin (polyubiquitin chains) or a linear polymer linked via the initiator Met of the ubiquitin (linear polyubiquitin chains). Polyubiquitin chains, when attached to a target protein, have different functions depending on the Lys residue of the ubiquitin that is
   3714..3741    +  CDS            3xHA (fragment): three tandem HA epitope tags
   3765..3810    +  ncRNA          5' miR-30a (fragment): sequence upstream of the 71-nt precursor of the human miR-30a microRNA (Zeng et al., 2002) miRNA
   3880..3905    +  ncRNA          3' miR-30a (fragment): sequence downstream of the 71-nt precursor of the human miR-30a microRNA (Zeng et al., 2002) miRNA
   3935..3954    +  misc_feature   cPPT/CTS (fragment): central polypurine tract and central termination sequence of HIV-1
   3986..4166    +  LTR            5' LTR (truncated): truncated 5' long terminal repeat (LTR) from HIV-1
   4237..4825    -  rep_origin     ori: high-copy-number ColE1/pMB1/pBR322/pUC origin of replication
   4996..5856    -  CDS            AmpR: β-lactamase; bla; confers resistance to ampicillin, carbenicillin, and related antibiotics
   5857..5961    -  promoter       AmpR promoter: bla
   6020..6072    -  misc_feature   bom (fragment): basis of mobility region from pBR322
   6234..6563    +  promoter       SV40 promoter: SV40 enhancer and early promoter
>Addgene plasmid #132940 | pPU-Empty-miR30-L1221 | addgene full sequence | sequence record 259355 | Addgene NGS Result
GACATTGATTATTGACTAGTTATTAATAGTAATCAATTACGGGGTCATTAGTTCATAGCCCATATATGGA
GTTCCGCGTTACATAACTTACGGTAAATGGCCCGCCTGGCTGACCGCCCAACGACCCCCGCCCATTGACG
TCAATAATGACGTATGTTCCCATAGTAACGCCAATAGGGACTTTCCATTGACGTCAATGGGTGGAGTATT
TACGGTAAACTGCCCACTTGGCAGTACATCAAGTGTATCATATGCCAAGTACGCCCCCTATTGACGTCAA
TGACGGTAAATGGCCCGCCTGGCATTATGCCCAGTACATGACCTTATGGGACTTTCCTACTTGGCAGTAC
ATCTACGTATTAGTCATCGCTATTACCATGGTGATGCGGTTTTGGCAGTACATCAATGGGCGTGGATAGC
GGTTTGACTCACGGGGATTTCCAAGTCTCCACCCCATTGACGTCAATGGGAGTTTGTTTTGGCACCAAAA
TCAACGGGACTTTCCAAAATGTCGTAACAACTCCGCCCCATTGACGCAAATGGGCGGTAGGCGTGTACGG
TGGGAGGTCTATATAAGCAGCGCGTTTTGCCTGTACTGGGTCTCTCTGGTTAGACCAGATCTGAGCCTGG
GAGCTCTCTGGCTAACTAGGGAACCCACTGCTTAAGCCTCAATAAAGCTTGCCTTGAGTGCTTCAAGTAG
TGTGTGCCCGTCTGTTGTGTGACTCTGGTAACTAGAGATCCCTCAGACCCTTTTAGTCAGTGTGGAAAAT
CTCTAGCAGTGGCGCCCGAACAGGGACTTGAAAGCGAAAGGGAAACCAGAGGAGCTCTCTCGACGCAGGA
CTCGGCTTGCTGAAGCGCGCACGGCAAGAGGCGAGGGGCGGCGACTGGTGAGTACGCCAAAAATTTTGAC
TAGCGGAGGCTAGAAGGAGAGAGATGGGTGCGAGAGCGTCAGTATTAAGCGGGGGAGAATTAGATCGCGA
TGGGAAAAAATTCGGTTAAGGCCAGGGGGAAAGAAAAAATATAAATTAAAACATATAGTATGGGCAAGCA
GGGAGCTAGAACGATTCGCAGTTAATCCTGGCCTGTTAGAAACATCAGAAGGCTGTAGACAAATACTGGG
ACAGCTACAACCATCCCTTCAGACAGGATCAGAAGAACTTAGATCATTATATAATACAGTAGCAACCCTC
TATTGTGTGCATCAAAGGATAGAGATAAAAGACACCAAGGAAGCTTTAGACAAGATAGAGGAAGAGCAAA
ACAAAAGTAAGACCACCGCACAGCAAGCGGCCGGCCGCTGATCTTCAGACCTGGAGGAGGAGATATGAGG
GACAATTGGAGAAGTGAATTATATAAATATAAAGTAGTAAAAATTGAACCATTAGGAGTAGCACCCACCA
AGGCAAAGAGAAGAGTGGTGCAGAGAGAAAAAAGAGCAGTGGGAATAGGAGCTTTGTTCCTTGGGTTCTT
GGGAGCAGCAGGAAGCACTATGGGCGCAGCGTCAATGACGCTGACGGTACAGGCCAGACAATTATTGTCT
GGTATAGTGCAGCAGCAGAACAATTTGCTGAGGGCTATTGAGGCGCAACAGCATCTGTTGCAACTCACAG
TCTGGGGCATCAAGCAGCTCCAGGCAAGAATCCTGGCTGTGGAAAGATACCTAAAGGATCAACAGCTCCT
GGGGATTTGGGGTTGCTCTGGAAAACTCATTTGCACCACTGCTGTGCCTTGGAATGCTAGTTGGAGTAAT
AAATCTCTGGAACAGATTTGGAATCACACGACCTGGATGGAGTGGGACAGAGAAATTAACAATTACACAA
GCTTAATACACTCCTTAATTGAAGAATCGCAAAACCAGCAAGAAAAGAATGAACAAGAATTATTGGAATT
AGATAAATGGGCAAGTTTGTGGAATTGGTTTAACATAACAAATTGGCTGTGGTATATAAAATTATTCATA
ATGATAGTAGGAGGCTTGGTAGGTTTAAGAATAGTTTTTGCTGTACTTTCTATAGTGAATAGAGTTAGGC
AGGGATATTCACCATTATCGTTTCAGACCCACCTCCCAACCCCGAGGGGACCCGACAGGCCCGAAGGAAT
AGAAGAAGAAGGTGGAGAGAGAGACAGAGACAGATCCATTCGATTAGTGAACGGATCGGCACTGCGTGCG
CCAATTCTGCAGACAAATGGCAGTATTCATCCACAATTTTAAAAGAAAAGGGGGGATTGGGGGGTACAGT
GCAGGGGAAAGAATAGTAGACATAATAGCAACAGACATACAAACTAAAGAATTACAAAAACAAATTACAA
AAATTCAAAATTTTCGGGTTTATTACAGGGACAGCAGAGATCCAGTTTGGTTAATTAACTGCAGCCCCGA
TAAAATAAAAGATTTTATTTAGTCTCCAGAAAAAGGGGGGAATGAAAGACCCCACCTGTAGGTTTGGCAA
GCTAGCTGCAGTAACGCCATTTTGCAAGGCATGGAAAAATACCAAACCAAGAATAGAGAAGTTCAGATCA
AGGGCGGGTACATGAAAATAGCTAACGTTGGGCCAAACAGGATATCTGCGGTGAGCAGTTTCGGCCCCGG
CCCGGGGCCAAGAACAGATGGTCACCGCAGTTTCGGCCCCGGCCCGAGGCCAAGAACAGATGGTCCCCAG
ATATGGCCCAACCCTCAGCAGTTTCTTAAGACCCATCAGATGTTTCCAGGCTCCCCCAAGGACCTGAAAT
GACCCTGCGCCTTATTTGAATTAACCAATCAGCCTGCTTCTCGCTTCTGTTCGCGCGCTTCTGCTTCCCG
AGCTCTATAAAAGAGCTCACAACCCCTCACTCGGCGCGCCAGTCCTCCGACAGACTGAGTCGCCCGGGGG
TCTAGTGCCACCATGACCGAGTACAAGCCCACGGTGCGCCTCGCCACCCGCGACGACGTCCCCCGGGCCG
TACGCACCCTCGCCGCCGCGTTCGCCGACTACCCCGCCACGCGCCACACCGTGGACCCGGACCGCCACAT
CGAGCGGGTCACCGAGCTGCAAGAACTCTTCCTCACGCGCGTCGGGCTCGACATCGGCAAGGTGTGGGTC
GCGGACGACGGCGCCGCGGTGGCGGTCTGGACCACGCCGGAGAGCGTCGAAGCGGGGGCGGTGTTCGCCG
AGATCGGCCCGCGCATGGCCGAGTTGAGCGGTTCCCGGCTGGCCGCGCAGCAACAGATGGAAGGCCTCCT
GGCGCCGCACCGGCCCAAGGAGCCCGCGTGGTTCCTGGCCACCGTCGGCGTCTCGCCCGACCACCAGGGC
AAGGGTCTGGGCAGCGCCGTCGTGCTCCCCGGAGTGGAGGCGGCCGAGCGCGCCGGGGTGCCCGCCTTCC
TGGAGACCTCCGCGCCCCGCAACCTCCCCTTCTACGAGCGGCTCGGCTTCACCGTCACCGCCGACGTCGA
GGTGCCCGAAGGACCGCGCACCTGGTGCATGACCCGCAAGCCCGGTGCCATGCAGATCTTTGTGAAGACC
CTCACTGGCAAAACCATCACCCTTGAGGTCGAGCCCAGTGACACCATTGAGAATGTCAAAGCCAAAATTC
AAGACAAGGAGGGTATCCCACCTGACCAGCAGCGTCTGATATTTGCCGGCAGACAGCTGGAGGATGGCCG
CACTCTCTCAGACTACAACATCCAGAAAGAGTCCACCCTGCACCTGGTGTTGCGCCTGCGAGGTGGCATG
GGTTACCCATACGATGTTCCAGATTACGCTTCTAGAGGATCCGCGGCCGCCTTCTTAACCCAACAGAAGG
CTCGAGAAGGTATATTGCTGTTGACAGTGAGCGCACAAACGCTCTCATCGACAAGTAGTGAAGCCACAGA
TGTACTTGTCGATGAGAGCGTTTGTATGCCTACTGCCTCGGACTTCAAGGGGCTAGAATTCGGCAGCTGT
AGATCTTAGCCACTTTTTAAAAGAAAAGGGGGGACTGGAAGGGCTAACTGCATCCGGACTGTACTGGGTC
TCTCTGGTTAGACCAGATCTGAGCCTGGGAGCTCTCTGGCTAACTAGGGAACCCACTGCTTAAGCCTCAA
TAAAGCTTGCCTTGAGTGCTTCAAGTAGTGTGTGCCCGTCTGTTGTGTGACTCTGGTAACTAGAGATCCC
TCAGACCCTTTTAGTCAGTGTGGAAAATCTCTAGCAGGGCCCGTTTCATGTGAGCAAAAGGCCAGCAAAA
GGCCAGGAACCGTAAAAAGGCCGCGTTGCTGGCGTTTTTCCATAGGCTCCGCCCCCCTGACGAGCATCAC
AAAAATCGACGCTCAAGTCAGAGGTGGCGAAACCCGACAGGACTATAAAGATACCAGGCGTTTCCCCCTG
GAAGCTCCCTCGTGCGCTCTCCTGTTCCGACCCTGCCGCTTACCGGATACCTGTCCGCCTTTCTCCCTTC
GGGAAGCGTGGCGCTTTCTCATAGCTCACGCTGTAGGTATCTCAGTTCGGTGTAGGTCGTTCGCTCCAAG
CTGGGCTGTGTGCACGAACCCCCCGTTCAGCCCGACCGCTGCGCCTTATCCGGTAACTATCGTCTTGAGT
CCAACCCGGTAAGACACGACTTATCGCCACTGGCAGCAGCCACTGGTAACAGGATTAGCAGAGCGAGGTA
TGTAGGCGGTGCTACAGAGTTCTTGAAGTGGTGGCCTAACTACGGCTACACTAGAAGAACAGTATTTGGT
ATCTGCGCTCTGCTGAAGCCAGTTACCTTCGGAAAAAGAGTTGGTAGCTCTTGATCCGGCAAACAAACCA
CCGCTGGTAGCGGTGGTTTTTTTGTTTGCAAGCAGCAGATTACGCGCAGAAAAAAAGGATCTCAAGAAGA
TCCTTTGATCTTTTCTACGGGGTCTGACGCTCAGTGGAACGAAAACTCACGTTAAGGGATTTTGGTCATG
AGATTATCAAAAAGGATCTTCACCTAGATCCTTTTAAATTAAAAATGAAGTTTTAAATCAATCTAAAGTA
TATATGAGTAAACTTGGTCTGACAGTTACCAATGCTTAATCAGTGAGGCACCTATCTCAGCGATCTGTCT
ATTTCGTTCATCCATAGTTGCCTGACTCCCCGTCGTGTAGATAACTACGATACGGGAGGGCTTACCATCT
GGCCCCAGTGCTGCAATGATACCGCGAGACCCACGCTCACCGGCTCCAGATTTATCAGCAATAAACCAGC
CAGCCGGAAGGGCCGAGCGCAGAAGTGGTCCTGCAACTTTATCCGCCTCCATCCAGTCTATTAATTGTTG
CCGGGAAGCTAGAGTAAGTAGTTCGCCAGTTAATAGTTTGCGCAACGTTGTTGCCATTGCTACAGGCATC
GTGGTGTCACGCTCGTCGTTTGGTATGGCTTCATTCAGCTCCGGTTCCCAACGATCAAGGCGAGTTACAT
GATCCCCCATGTTGTGCAAAAAAGCGGTTAGCTCCTTCGGTCCTCCGATCGTTGTCAGAAGTAAGTTGGC
CGCAGTGTTATCACTCATGGTTATGGCAGCACTGCATAATTCTCTTACTGTCATGCCATCCGTAAGATGC
TTTTCTGTGACTGGTGAGTACTCAACCAAGTCATTCTGAGAATAGTGTATGCGGCGACCGAGTTGCTCTT
GCCCGGCGTCAATACGGGATAATACCGCGCCACATAGCAGAACTTTAAAAGTGCTCATCATTGGAAAACG
TTCTTCGGGGCGAAAACTCTCAAGGATCTTACCGCTGTTGAGATCCAGTTCGATGTAACCCACTCGTGCA
CCCAACTGATCTTCAGCATCTTTTACTTTCACCAGCGTTTCTGGGTGAGCAAAAACAGGAAGGCAAAATG
CCGCAAAAAAGGGAATAAGGGCGACACGGAAATGTTGAATACTCATACTCTTCCTTTTTCAATATTATTG
AAGCATTTATCAGGGTTATTGTCTCATGAGCGGATACATATTTGAATGTATTTAGAAAAATAAACAAATA
GGGGTTCCGCGCACATTTCCCCGAAAAGTGCCACCTGACGTCGACGGATCGGGAGATCTCCCGATCCCCT
ATGGTGCACTCTCAGTACAATCTGCTCTGATGCCGCATAGTTAAGCCAGTATCTGCTCCCTGCTTGTGTG
TTGGAGGTCGCTGAGTAGTGCGCGAGCAAAATTTAAGCTACAACAAGGCAAGGCTTGACCGACAATTGCA
TGAAGAATCTGCTTAGGGTTAGGCGTTTTGCGCTGCTTCGCGATGTACGGGCCAGATATACGCGCTGTGG
AATGTGTGTCAGTTAGGGTGTGGAAAGTCCCCAGGCTCCCCAGCAGGCAGAAGTATGCAAAGCATGCATC
TCAATTAGTCAGCAACCAGGTGTGGAAAGTCCCCAGGCTCCCCAGCAGGCAGAAGTATGCAAAGCATGCA
TCTCAATTAGTCAGCAACCATAGTCCCGCCCCTAACTCCGCCCATCCCGCCCCTAACTCCGCCCAGTTCC
GCCCATTCTCCGCCCCATGGCTGACTAATTTTTTTTATTTATGCAGAGGCCGAGGCCGCCTCTGCCTCTG
AGCTATTCCAGAAGTAGTGAGGAGGCTTTTTTGGAGGCCTAGGCTTTTGCAAAAAGCTCGCGTT
